Addgene plasmid #169098: HH-gRNA-HDV-Shuttle-Vector
Purpose: Backbone plasmid to generate HH-gRNA-HDV segment
Depositing lab: Marianne Bronner. Publication: A single-plasmid approach for genome editing coupled with long-term lineage analysis in chick embryos. Gandhi S, Li Y, Tang W, Christensen JB, Urrutia HA, Vieceli FM, Piacentino ML, Bronner ME. Development. 2021 Mar 9. pii: dev.193565. doi: 10.1242/dev.193565. PubMed 33688075.
Backbone
  Vector backbone: pCESAx
  Total vector size (bp): 2819
  Vector type: Mammalian Expression
Growth in bacteria
  Bacterial resistance: Ampicillin, 100 μg/mL
  Growth temperature: 37°C
  Growth strain: DH5alpha
  Copy number: Low Copy
Gene/Insert
  Gene/Insert name: HH-gRNAbackbone-HDV
  Insert size (bp): 216
  GenBank ID: NA
  Promoter: NA
  Cloning method: Restriction Enzyme; 5′ cloning site AscI (not destroyed); 3′ cloning site EcoRI (not destroyed)
  Sequencing primers: 5′ tgacattaacctataaaaata; 3′ TAATACGACTCACTATAGGG
Terms and licenses: Academic/Nonprofit Terms; Industry Terms: Not Available to Industry
How to cite: HH-gRNA-HDV-Shuttle-Vector was a gift from Marianne Bronner (Addgene plasmid # 169098 ; http://n2t.net/addgene:169098 ; RRID:Addgene_169098)
