[The description below was written by a language model from this plasmid's Addgene catalogue record and pLannotate feature annotations shown in this document.]
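Description:
HH-gRNA-HDV-Shuttle-Vector is a small (2,819 bp) cloning plasmid built on the pCESAx backbone and intended as a template or intermediate for assembling a ribozyme-flanked guide RNA segment. It is propagated in E. coli through a ColE1/pUC-type origin and selected with ampicillin via the bla gene and its native promoter. The catalogue lists it as low copy even though the annotated origin is of the high-copy family. Although it is filed under mammalian expression, the record gives no promoter for the insert, and none is annotated upstream of it, which fits its stated role as a shuttle backbone rather than a standalone expression construct.

The 216 bp insert, HH-gRNAbackbone-HDV, sits between retained AscI and EcoRI sites. The feature tables detect a partial hammerhead ribozyme match followed by the Streptococcus pyogenes Cas9 tracrRNA-derived scaffold. The HDV ribozyme named in the insert is not picked up by the annotation but would be expected just downstream of the scaffold. In this design, a target-specific protospacer is placed between the hammerhead and the scaffold. Once the unit is transcribed as part of a longer transcript, the two self-cleaving ribozymes cut at either end to release a guide RNA with defined termini, which allows guide production from promoters other than the usual Pol III type. Downstream of the insert lie a lacY fragment, an SV40 polyadenylation signal, and a T7 promoter facing back toward the insert, with a short lacI fragment beyond it; the lacY and lacI fragments are probably backbone remnants.

The two feature tables describe the same sequence in opposite orientations and agree with each other. The associated work concerns single-plasmid genome editing combined with lineage analysis in chick embryos, so the finished HH-gRNA-HDV segment is presumably moved into such a vector.
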