Features (pLannotate 1.2.2; 9 found; start..end, strand, type, name):
    550..603     +  CDS            lacI (fragment): lac repressor; lacI; The lac repressor binds to the lac operator to inhibit transcription in E. coli. This inhibition can be relieved by adding lactose or isopropyl-β-D-thiogalactopyranoside (IPTG).
    625..643     +  promoter       T7 promoter: promoter for bacteriophage T7 RNA polymerase
    680..814     -  polyA_signal   SV40 poly(A) signal: SV40 polyadenylation signal
    814..1026    -  CDS            lacY (fragment): LACY_ECOLI - Experimental evidence at protein level: Swiss-Prot protein existence level 1. Responsible for transport of beta-galactosides into the cell, with the concomitant import of a proton (symport system). Can transport lactose, melibiose, lactulose or the analog methyl-1-thio-beta,D- galactopyranoside (TMG), but not sucrose or fructose (PubMed:1848449, PubMed:18177889, PubMed:22106930). The substrate specificity is directed toward the galactopyranosyl moiety of the substrate (PubMed:22106930). From Escherichia coli (strain K12).
   1207..1274    -  misc_RNA       tracrRNA (fragment): trans-activating CRISPR RNA for the Streptococcus pyogenes CRISPR/Cas9 system
   1327..1350    -  misc_RNA       sTRSV HHRz (fragment): hammerhead ribozyme from the tobacco ringspot virus satellite RNA (Khvorova et al., 2003)
   1462..1566    +  promoter       AmpR promoter: bla
   1567..2427    +  CDS            AmpR: β-lactamase; bla; confers resistance to ampicillin, carbenicillin, and related antibiotics
   2598..367     +  rep_origin     ori (across the origin): high-copy-number ColE1/pMB1/pBR322/pUC origin of replication
>Addgene plasmid #169098 | HH-gRNA-HDV-Shuttle-Vector | addgene full sequence | sequence record 332576 | Addgene NGS Result
CCTGTTACCAGTGGCTGCTGCCAGTGGCGATAAGTCGTGTCTTACCGGGTTGGACTCAAGACGATAGTTA
CCGGATAAGGCGCAGCGGTCGGGCTGAACGGGGGGTTCGTGCACACAGCCCAGCTTGGAGCGAACGACCT
ACACCGAACTGAGATACCTACAGCGTGAGCTATGAGAAAGCGCCACGCTTCCCGAAGGGAGAAAGGCGGA
CAGGTATCCGGTAAGCGGCAGGGTCGGAACAGGAGAGCGCACGAGGGAGCTTCCAGGGGGAAACGCCTGG
TATCTTTATAGTCCTGTCGGGTTTCGCCACCTCTGACTTGAGCGTCGATTTTTGTGATGCTCGTCAGGGG
GGCGGAGCCTATGGAAAAACGCCAGCAACGCGGCCTTTTTACGGTTCCTGGCCTTTTGCTGGCCTTTTGC
TCACATGTTCTTTCCTGCGTTATCCCCTGATTCTGTGGATAACCGTATTACCGCCTTTGAGTGAGCTGAT
ACCGCTCGCCGCAGCCGAACGACCGAGCGCAGCGAGTCAGTGAGCGAGGAAGCGGAAGAGCGCCCAATAC
GCAAACCGCCTCTCCCCGCGCGTTGGCCGATTCATTAATGCAGGTTAACCTGGCTTATCGAAATTAATAC
GACTCACTATAGGGAGTCCGGCAGATCTGATGGCCGCTTTGACTTTGTCGATCCAGACATGATAAGATAC
ATTGATGAGTTTGGACAAACCACAACTAGAATGCAGTGAAAAAAATGCTTTATTTGTGAAATTTGTGATG
CTATTGCTTTATTTGTAACCATTATAAGCTGCAATAAACAAGTTCCGAGTTTGTCAGAAAGCAGACCAAA
CAGCGGTTGGAATAATAGCGAGAACAGAGAAATAGCGGCAAAAATAATACCCGTATCACTTTTGCTGATA
TGGTTGATGTCATGTAGCCAAATCGGGAAAAACGGGAAGTAGGCTCCCATGATAAAAAAGTAAAAGAAAA
AGAATAAACCGAACATCCAAAAGTTTGTGTTTTTTAAATAGTACATAATGGATTTCCTTACGCGAAATAC
GGGCAGACATGGCCTGCCCGGTTATTATTATTTTTGACACCAGACCAACTGGTAATGGTAGCGACCGGCG
CTCAGCTGGAATTCGTCCCATTCGCCATGCCGAAGCATGTTGCCCAGCCGGCGCCAGCGAGGAGGCTGGG
ACCATGCCGGCCAAAAGCACCGACTCGGTGCCACTTTTTCAAGTTGATAACGGACTAGCCTTATTTAAAC
TTGCTATGCTGTTTCCAGCATAGCTCTTAAACTGAGACCCTCTCTCGGTCTCTGACGAGCTTACTCGTTT
CGTCCTCACGGACTCATCAGGGCGCGCCTTAATTAATACGTAAGGGCCTCGTGATACGCCTATTTTTATA
GGTTAATGTCATGATAATAATGGTTTCTTAGACGTCAGGTGGCACTTTTCGGGGAAATGTGCGCGGAACC
CCTATTTGTTTATTTTTCTAAATACATTCAAATATGTATCCGCTCATGAGACAATAACCCTGATAAATGC
TTCAATAATATTGAAAAAGGAAGAGTATGAGTATTCAACATTTCCGTGTCGCCCTTATTCCCTTTTTTGC
GGCATTTTGCCTTCCTGTTTTTGCTCACCCAGAAACGCTGGTGAAAGTAAAAGATGCTGAAGATCAGTTG
GGTGCACGAGTGGGTTACATCGAACTGGATCTCAACAGCGGTAAGATCCTTGAGAGTTTTCGCCCCGAAG
AACGTTTTCCAATGATGAGCACTTTTAAAGTTCTGCTATGTGGCGCGGTATTATCCCGTATTGACGCCGG
GCAAGAGCAACTCGGTCGCCGCATACACTATTCTCAGAATGACTTGGTTGAGTACTCACCAGTCACAGAA
AAGCATCTTACGGATGGCATGACAGTAAGAGAATTATGCAGTGCTGCCATAACCATGAGTGATAACACTG
CGGCCAACTTACTTCTGACAACGATCGGAGGACCGAAGGAGCTAACCGCTTTTTTGCACAACATGGGGGA
TCATGTAACTCGCCTTGATCGTTGGGAACCGGAGCTGAATGAAGCCATACCAAACGACGAGCGTGACACC
ACGATGCCTGTAGCAATGGCAACAACGTTGCGCAAACTATTAACTGGCGAACTACTTACTCTAGCTTCCC
GGCAACAATTAATAGACTGGATGGAGGCGGATAAAGTTGCAGGACCACTTCTGCGCTCGGCCCTTCCGGC
TGGCTGGTTTATTGCTGATAAATCTGGAGCCGGTGAGCGTGGATCTCGCGGTATCATTGCAGCACTGGGG
CCAGATGGTAAGCCCTCCCGTATCGTAGTTATCTACACGACGGGGAGTCAGGCAACTATGGATGAACGAA
ATAGACAGATCGCTGAGATAGGTGCCTCACTGATTAAGCATTGGTAACTGTCAGACCAAGTTTACTCATA
TATACTTTAGATTGATTTAAAACTTCATTTTTAATTTAAAAGGATCTAGGTGAAGATCCTTTTTGATAAT
CTCATGACCAAAATCCCTTAACGTGAGTTTTCGTTCCACTGAGCGTCAGACCCCGTAGAAAAGATCAAAG
GATCTTCTTGAGATCCTTTTTTTCTGCGCGTAATCTGCTGCTTGCAAACAAAAAAACCACCGCTACCAGC
GGTGGTTTGTTTGCCGGATCAAGAGCTACCAACTCTTTTTCCGAAGGTAACTGGCTTCAGCAGAGCGCAG
ATACCAAATACTGTTCTTCTAGTGTAGCCGTAGTTAGGCCACCACTTCAAGAACTCTGTAGCACCGCCTA
CATACCTCGCTCTGCTAAT
