Features (pLannotate 1.2.2; 9 found; start..end, strand, type, name):
     30..53      +  misc_RNA       sTRSV HHRz (fragment): hammerhead ribozyme from the tobacco ringspot virus satellite RNA (Khvorova et al., 2003)
    106..173     +  misc_RNA       tracrRNA (fragment): trans-activating CRISPR RNA for the Streptococcus pyogenes CRISPR/Cas9 system
    354..566     +  CDS            lacY (fragment): LACY_ECOLI - Experimental evidence at protein level: Swiss-Prot protein existence level 1. Responsible for transport of beta-galactosides into the cell, with the concomitant import of a proton (symport system). Can transport lactose, melibiose, lactulose or the analog methyl-1-thio-beta,D- galactopyranoside (TMG), but not sucrose or fructose (PubMed:1848449, PubMed:18177889, PubMed:22106930). The substrate specificity is directed toward the galactopyranosyl moiety of the substrate (PubMed:22106930). From Escherichia coli (strain K12).
    566..700     +  polyA_signal   SV40 poly(A) signal: SV40 polyadenylation signal
    737..755     -  promoter       T7 promoter: promoter for bacteriophage T7 RNA polymerase
    777..830     -  CDS            lacI (fragment): lac repressor; lacI; The lac repressor binds to the lac operator to inhibit transcription in E. coli. This inhibition can be relieved by adding lactose or isopropyl-β-D-thiogalactopyranoside (IPTG).
   1013..1601    -  rep_origin     ori: high-copy-number ColE1/pMB1/pBR322/pUC origin of replication
   1772..2632    -  CDS            AmpR: β-lactamase; bla; confers resistance to ampicillin, carbenicillin, and related antibiotics
   2633..2737    -  promoter       AmpR promoter: bla
>Addgene plasmid #169098 | HH-gRNA-HDV-Shuttle-Vector | analyzer sequence | sequence record 327921
AGGCCCTTACGTATTAATTAAGGCGCGCCCTGATGAGTCCGTGAGGACGAAACGAGTAAGCTCGTCAGAG
ACCGAGAGAGGGTCTCAGTTTAAGAGCTATGCTGGAAACAGCATAGCAAGTTTAAATAAGGCTAGTCCGT
TATCAACTTGAAAAAGTGGCACCGAGTCGGTGCTTTTGGCCGGCATGGTCCCAGCCTCCTCGCTGGCGCC
GGCTGGGCAACATGCTTCGGCATGGCGAATGGGACGAATTCCAGCTGAGCGCCGGTCGCTACCATTACCA
GTTGGTCTGGTGTCAAAAATAATAATAACCGGGCAGGCCATGTCTGCCCGTATTTCGCGTAAGGAAATCC
ATTATGTACTATTTAAAAAACACAAACTTTTGGATGTTCGGTTTATTCTTTTTCTTTTACTTTTTTATCA
TGGGAGCCTACTTCCCGTTTTTCCCGATTTGGCTACATGACATCAACCATATCAGCAAAAGTGATACGGG
TATTATTTTTGCCGCTATTTCTCTGTTCTCGCTATTATTCCAACCGCTGTTTGGTCTGCTTTCTGACAAA
CTCGGAACTTGTTTATTGCAGCTTATAATGGTTACAAATAAAGCAATAGCATCACAAATTTCACAAATAA
AGCATTTTTTTCACTGCATTCTAGTTGTGGTTTGTCCAAACTCATCAATGTATCTTATCATGTCTGGATC
GACAAAGTCAAAGCGGCCATCAGATCTGCCGGACTCCCTATAGTGAGTCGTATTAATTTCGATAAGCCAG
GTTAACCTGCATTAATGAATCGGCCAACGCGCGGGGAGAGGCGGTTTGCGTATTGGGCGCTCTTCCGCTT
CCTCGCTCACTGACTCGCTGCGCTCGGTCGTTCGGCTGCGGCGAGCGGTATCAGCTCACTCAAAGGCGGT
AATACGGTTATCCACAGAATCAGGGGATAACGCAGGAAAGAACATGTGAGCAAAAGGCCAGCAAAAGGCC
AGGAACCGTAAAAAGGCCGCGTTGCTGGCGTTTTTCCATAGGCTCCGCCCCCCTGACGAGCATCACAAAA
ATCGACGCTCAAGTCAGAGGTGGCGAAACCCGACAGGACTATAAAGATACCAGGCGTTTCCCCCTGGAAG
CTCCCTCGTGCGCTCTCCTGTTCCGACCCTGCCGCTTACCGGATACCTGTCCGCCTTTCTCCCTTCGGGA
AGCGTGGCGCTTTCTCAATGCTCACGCTGTAGGTATCTCAGTTCGGTGTAGGTCGTTCGCTCCAAGCTGG
GCTGTGTGCACGAACCCCCCGTTCAGCCCGACCGCTGCGCCTTATCCGGTAACTATCGTCTTGAGTCCAA
CCCGGTAAGACACGACTTATCGCCACTGGCAGCAGCCACTGGTAACAGGATTAGCAGAGCGAGGTATGTA
GGCGGTGCTACAGAGTTCTTGAAGTGGTGGCCTAACTACGGCTACACTAGAAGGACAGTATTTGGTATCT
GCGCTCTGCTGAAGCCAGTTACCTTCGGAAAAAGAGTTGGTAGCTCTTGATCCGGCAAACAAACCACCGC
TGGTAGCGGTGGTTTTTTTGTTTGCAAGCAGCAGATTACGCGCAGAAAAAAAGGATCTCAAGAAGATCCT
TTGATCTTTTCTACGGGGTCTGACGCTCAGTGGAACGAAAACTCACGTTAAGGGATTTTGGTCATGAGAT
TATCAAAAAGGATCTTCACCTAGATCCTTTTAAATTAAAAATGAAGTTTTAAATCAATCTAAAGTATATA
TGAGTAAACTTGGTCTGACAGTTACCAATGCTTAATCAGTGAGGCACCTATCTCAGCGATCTGTCTATTT
CGTTCATCCATAGTTGCCTGACTCCCCGTCGTGTAGATAACTACGATACGGGAGGGCTTACCATCTGGCC
CCAGTGCTGCAATGATACCGCGAGATCCACGCTCACCGGCTCCAGATTTATCAGCAATAAACCAGCCAGC
CGGAAGGGCCGAGCGCAGAAGTGGTCCTGCAACTTTATCCGCCTCCATCCAGTCTATTAATTGTTGCCGG
GAAGCTAGAGTAAGTAGTTCGCCAGTTAATAGTTTGCGCAACGTTGTTGCCATTGCTACAGGCATCGTGG
TGTCACGCTCGTCGTTTGGTATGGCTTCATTCAGCTCCGGTTCCCAACGATCAAGGCGAGTTACATGATC
CCCCATGTTGTGCAAAAAAGCGGTTAGCTCCTTCGGTCCTCCGATCGTTGTCAGAAGTAAGTTGGCCGCA
GTGTTATCACTCATGGTTATGGCAGCACTGCATAATTCTCTTACTGTCATGCCATCCGTAAGATGCTTTT
CTGTGACTGGTGAGTACTCAACCAAGTCATTCTGAGAATAGTGTATGCGGCGACCGAGTTGCTCTTGCCC
GGCGTCAATACGGGATAATACCGCGCCACATAGCAGAACTTTAAAAGTGCTCATCATTGGAAAACGTTCT
TCGGGGCGAAAACTCTCAAGGATCTTACCGCTGTTGAGATCCAGTTCGATGTAACCCACTCGTGCACCCA
ACTGATCTTCAGCATCTTTTACTTTCACCAGCGTTTCTGGGTGAGCAAAAACAGGAAGGCAAAATGCCGC
AAAAAAGGGAATAAGGGCGACACGGAAATGTTGAATACTCATACTCTTCCTTTTTCAATATTATTGAAGC
ATTTATCAGGGTTATTGTCTCATGAGCGGATACATATTTGAATGTATTTAGAAAAATAAACAAATAGGGG
TTCCGCGCACATTTCCCCGAAAAGTGCCACCTGACGTCTAAGAAACCATTATTATCATGACATTAACCTA
TAAAAATAGGCGTATCACG
